>Addgene plasmid #82520 | pTRIPZ (M)-HT-CD(Cbx7) | addgene full sequence | sequence record 170982 | Addgene NGS Result
CGCCCTTGACGATTTTGACTTAGACATGCTCCCAGCCGATGCCCTTGACGATTTTGACCTTGACATGCTC
CCCGGGTAAGGATCCGCGGCCGCAAATTCCGCCCCTCTCCCTCCCCCCCCCCTAACGTTACTGGCCGAAG
CCGCTTGGAATAAGGCCGGTGTGCGTTTGTCTATATGTTATTTTCCACCATATTGCCGTCTTTTGGCAAT
GTGAGGGCCCGGAAACCTGGCCCTGTCTTCTTGACGAGCATTCCTAGGGGTCTTTCCCCTCTCGCCAAAG
GAATGCAAGGTCTGTTGAATGTCGTGAAGGAAGCAGTTCCTCTGGAAGCTTCTTGAAGACAAACAACGTC
TGTAGCGACCCTTTGCAGGCAGCGGAACCCCCCACCTGGCGACAGGTGCCTCTGCGGCCAAAAGCCACGT
GTATAAGATACACCTGCAAAGGCGGCACAACCCCAGTGCCACGTTGTGAGTTGGATAGTTGTGGAAAGAG
TCAAATGGCTCTCCTCAAGCGTATTCAACAAGGGGCTGAAGGATGCCCAGAAGGTACCCCATTGTATGGG
ATCTGATCTGGGGCCTCGGTGCACATGCTTTACATGTGTTTAGTCGAGGTTAAAAAAACGTCTAGGCCCC
CCGAACCACGGGGACGTGGTTTTCCTTTGAAAAACACGATAATACCATGGCCACCGAGTACAAGCCCACG
GTGCGCCTCGCCACCCGCGACGACGTCCCCCGGGCCGTACGCACCCTCGCCGCCGCGTTCGCCGACTACC
CCGCCACGCGCCACACCGTCGACCCGGACCGCCACATCGAGCGGGTCACCGAGCTGCAAGAACTCTTCCT
CACGCGCGTCGGGCTCGACATCGGCAAGGTGTGGGTCGCGGACGACGGCGCCGCGGTGGCGGTCTGGACC
ACGCCGGAGAGCGTCGAAGCGGGGGCGGTGTTCGCCGAGATCGGCTCGCGCATGGCCGAGTTGAGCGGTT
CCCGGCTGGCCGCGCAGCAACAGATGGAAGGCCTCCTGGCGCCGCACCGGCCCAAGGAGCCCGCGTGGTT
CCTGGCCACCGTCGGCGTCTCGCCCGACCACCAGGGCAAGGGTCTGGGCAGCGCCGTCGTGCTCCCCGGA
GTGGAGGCGGCCGAGCGCGCTGGGGTGCCCGCCTTCCTGGAGACCTCCGCGCCCCGCAACCTCCCCTTCT
ACGAGCGGCTCGGCTTCACCGTCACCGCCGACGTCGAGGTGCCCGAAGGACCGCGCACCTGGTGCATGAC
CCGCAAGCCCGGTGCCTGAGTTCGCGTCTGGAACAATCAACCTCTGGATTACAAAATTTGTGAAAGATTG
ACTGGTATTCTTAACTATGTTGCTCCTTTTACGCTATGTGGATACGCTGCTTTAATGCCTTTGTATCATG
CTATTGCTTCCCGTATGGCTTTCATTTTCTCCTCCTTGTATAAATCCTGGTTGCTGTCTCTTTATGAGGA
GTTGTGGCCCGTTGTCAGGCAACGTGGCGTGGTGTGCACTGTGTTTGCTGACGCAACCCCCACTGGTTGG
GGCATTGCCACCACCTGTCAGCTCCTTTCCGGGACTTTCGCTTTCCCCCTCCCTATTGCCACGGCGGAAC
TCATCGCCGCCTGCCTTGCCCGCTGCTGGACAGGGGCTCGGCTGTTGGGCACTGACAATTCCGTGGTGTT
GTCGGGGAAGCTGACGTCCTTTCCATGGCTGCTCGCCTGTGTTGCCACCTGGATTCTGCGCGGGACGTCC
TTCTGCTACGTCCCTTCGGCCCTCAATCCAGCGGACCTTCCTTCCCGCGGCCTGCTGCCGGCTCTGCGGC
CTCTTCCGCGTCTTCGCCTTCGCCCTCAGACGAGTCGGATCTCCCTTTGGGCCGCCTCCCCGCCTGGAAT
TAATTCTGCAGTCGAGACCTAGAAAAACATGGAGCAATCACAAGTAGCAATACAGCAGCTACCAATGCTG
ATTGTGCCTGGCTAGAAGCACAAGAGGAGGAGGAGGTGGGTTTTCCAGTCACACCTCAGGTACCTTTAAG
ACCAATGACTTACAAGGCAGCTGTAGATCTTAGCCACTTTTTAAAAGAAAAGAGGGGACTGGAAGGGCTA
ATTCACTCCCAACGAAGACAAGATCTGCTTTTTGCTTGTACTGGGTCTCTCTGGTTAGACCAGATCTGAG
CCTGGGAGCTCTCTGGCTAACTAGGGAACCCACTGCTTAAGCCTCAATAAAGCTTGCCTTGAGTGCTTCA
AGTAGTGTGTGCCCGTCTGTTGTGTGACTCTGGTAACTAGAGATCCCTCAGACCCTTTTAGTCAGTGTGG
AAAATCTCTAGCAGTAGTAGTTCATGTCATCTTATTATTCAGTATTTATAACTTGCAAAGAAATGAATAT
CAGAGAGTGAGAGGCCTTGACATTGTTTAAACCCGCTGATCAGCCTCGACTGTGCCTTCTAGTTGCCAGC
CATCTGTTGTTTGCCCCTCCCCCGTGCCTTCCTTGACCCTGGAAGGTGCCACTCCCACTGTCCTTTCCTA
ATAAAATGAGGAAATTGCATCGCATTGTCTGAGTAGGTGTCATTCTATTCTGGGGGGTGGGGTGGGGCAG
GACAGCAAGGGGGAGGATTGGGAAGACAATAGCAGGCATGCTGGGGATGCGGTGGGCTCTATGGCTTCTG
AGGCGGAAAGAACCAGCTGGGGCTCTAGGGGGTATCCCC
[124 nt withheld, positions 2700-2823]
C
[91 nt withheld, positions 2825-2915]
A
[49 nt withheld, positions 2917-2965]
CCTTTGACGTTGGAGTCCACGTTCTTT
[37 nt withheld, positions 2993-3029]
ACCCTATCTCGGTCTATTCTTTTGATTTATAAGGGATTTTGCCGATTTCGGCCTATTGGTTAAAAAATGA
GCTGATTTAACAAAAATTTAACGCGAATTAATTCTGTGGAATGTGTGTCAGTTAGGGTGTGGAAAGTCCC
CAGGCTCCCCAGCAGGCAGAAGTATGCAAAGCATGCATCTCAATTAGTCAGCAACCAGGTGTGGAAAGTC
CCCAGGCTCCCCAGCAGGCAGAAGTATGCAAAGCATGCATCTCAATTAGTCAGCAACCATAGTCCCGCCC
CTAACTCCGCCCATCCCGCCCCTAACTCCGCCCAGTTCCGCCCATTCTCCGCCCCATGGCTGACTAATTT
TTTTTATTTATGCAGAGGCCGAGGCCGCCTCTGCCTCTGAGCTATTCCAGAAGTAGTGAGGAGGCTTTTT
TGGAGGCCTAGGCTTTTGCAAAAAGCTCCCGGGAGCTTGTATATCCATTTTCGGATCTGATCAGCACGTG
ATGAAAAAGCCTGAACTCACCGCGACGTCTGTCGAGAAGTTTCTGATCGAAAAGTTCGACAGCGTCTCCG
ACCTGATGCAGCTCTCGGAGGGCGAAGAATCTCGTGCTTTCAGCTTCGATGTAGGAGGGCGTGGATATGT
CCTGCGGGTAAATAGCTGCGCCGATGGTTTCTACAAAGATCGTTATGTTTATCGGCACTTTGCATCGGCC
GCGCTCCCGATTCCGGAAGTGCTTGACATTGGGGAATTAATTCAGCGAGAGCCTGACCTATTGCATCTCC
CGCCGTGCACAGGGTGTCACGTTGCAAGACCTGCCTGAAACCGAACTGCCCGCTGTTCTGCAGCCGGTCG
CGGAGGCCATGGATGCGATCGCTGCGGCCGATCTTAGCCAGACGAGCGGGTTCGGCCCATTCGGACCGCA
AGGAATCGGTCAATACACTACATGGCGTGATTTCATATGCGCGATTGCTGATCCCCATGTGTATCACTGG
CAAACTGTGATGGACGACACCGTCAGTGCGTCCGTCGCGCAGGCTCTCGATGAGCTGATGCTTTGGGCCG
AGGACTGCCCCGAAGTCCGGCACCTCGTGCACGCGGATTTCGGCTCCAACAATGTCCTGACGGACAATGG
CCGCATAACAGCGGTCATTGACTGGAGCGAGGCGATGTTCGGGGATTCCCAATACGAGGTCGCCAACATC
TTCTTCTGGAGGCCGTGGTTGGCTTGTATGGAGCAGCAGACGCGCTACTTCGAGCGGAGGCATCCGGAGC
TTGCAGGATCGCCGCGGCTCCGGGCGTATATGCTCCGCATTGGTCTTGACCAACTCTATCAGAGCTTGGT
TGACGGCAATTTCGATGATGCAGCTTGGGCGCAGGGTCGATGCGACGCAATCGTCCGATCCGGAGCCGGG
ACTGTCGGGCGTACACAAATCGCCCGCAGAAGCGCGGCCGTCTGGACCGATGGCTGTGTAGAAGTACTCG
CCGATAGTGGAAACCGACGCCCCAGCACTCGTCCGAGGGCAAAGGAATAGCACGTGCTACGAGATTTCGA
TTCCACCGCCGCCTTCTATGAAAGGTTGGGCTTCGGAATCGTTTTCCGGGACGCCGGCTGGATGATCCTC
CAGCGCGGGGATCTCATGCTGGAGTTCTTCGCCCACCCCAACTTGTTTATTGCAGCTTATAATGGTTACA
AATAAAGCAATAGCATCACAAATTTCACAAATAAAGCATTTTTTTCACTGCATTCTAGTTGTGGTTTGTC
CAAACTCATCAATGTATCTTATCATGTCTGTATACCGTCGACCTCTAGCTAGAGCTTGGCGTAATCATGG
TCATAGCTGTTTCCTGTGTGAAATTGTTATCCGCTCACAATTCCACACAACATACGAGCCGGAAGCATAA
AGTGTAAAGCCTGGGGTGCCTAATGAGTGAGCTAACTCACATTAATTGCGTTGCGCTCACTGCCCGCTTT
CCAGTCGGGAAACCTGTCGTGCCAGCTGCATTAATGAATCGGCCAACGCGCGGGGAGAGGCGGTTTGCGT
ATTGGGCGCTCTTCCGCTTCCTCGCTCACTGACTCGCTGCGCTCGGTCGTTCGGCTGCGGCGAGCGGTAT
CAGCTCACTCAAAGGCGGTAATACGGTTATCCACAGAATCAGGGGATAACGCAGGAAAGAACATGTGAGC
AAAAGGCCAGCAAAAGGCCAGGAACCGTAAAAAGGCCGCGTTGCTGGCGTTTTTCCATAGGCTCCGCCCC
CCTGACGAGCATCACAAAAATCGACGCTCAAGTCAGAGGGGCGAAACCCGACAGGACTATAAAGATACCA
GGCGTTTCCCCCTGGAAGCTCCCTCGTGCGCTCTCCTGTTCCGACCCTGCCGCTTACCGGATACCTGTCC
GCCTTTCTCCCTTCGGGAAGCGTGGCGCTTTCTCATAGCTCACGCTGTAGGTATCTCAGTTCGGTGTAGG
TCGTTCGCTCCAAGCTGGGCTGTGTGCACGAACCCCCCGTTCAGCCCGACCGCTGCGCCTTATCCGGTAA
CTATCGTCTTGAGTCCAACCCGGTAAGACACGACTTATCGCCACTGGCAGCAGCCACTGGTAACAGGATT
AGCAGAGCGAGGTATGTAGGCGGTGCTACAGAGTTCTTGAAGTGGTGGCCTAACTACGGCTACACTAGAA
GAACAGTATTTGGTATCTGCGCTCTGCTGAAGCCAGTTACCTTCGGAAAAAGAGTTGGTAGCTCTTGATC
CGGCAAACAAACCACCGCTGGTAGCGGTGGTTTTTTTGTTTGCAAGCAGCAGATTACGCGCAGAAAAAAA
GGATCTCAAGAAGATCCTTTGATCTTTTCTACGGGGTCTGACGCTCAGTGGAACGAAAACTCACGTTAAG
GGATTTTGGTCATGAGATTATCAAAAAGGATCTTCACCTAGATCCTTTTAAATTAAAAATGAAGTTTTAA
ATCAATCTAAAGTATATATGAGTAAACTTGGTCTGACAGTTACCAATGCTTAATCAGTGAGGCACCTATC
TCAGCGATCTGTCTATTTCGTTCATCCATAGTTGCCTGACTCCCCGTCGTGTAGATAACTACGATACGGG
AGGGCTTACCATCTGGCCCCAGTGCTGCAATGATACCGCGAGACCCACGCTCACCGGCTCCAGATTTATC
AGCAATAAACCAGCCAGCCGGAAGGGCCGAGCGCAGAAGTGGTCCTGCAACTTTATCCGCCTCCATCCAG
TCTATTAATTGTTGCCGGGAAGCTAGAGTAAGTAGTTCGCCAGTTAATAGTTTGCGCAACGTTGTTGCCA
TTGCTACAGGCATCGTGGTGTCACGCTCGTCGTTTGGTATGGCTTCATTCAGCTCCGGTTCCCAACGATC
AAGGCGAGTTACATGATCCCCCATGTTGTGCAAAAAAGCGGTTAGCTCCTTCGGTCCTCCGATCGTTGTC
AGAAGTAAGTTGGCCGCAGTGTTATCACTCATGGTTATGGCAGCACTGCATAATTCTCTTACTGTCATGC
CATCCGTAAGATGCTTTTCTGTGACTGGTGAGTACTCAACCAAGTCATTCTGAGAATAGTGTATGCGGCG
ACCGAGTTGCTCTTGCCCGGCGTCAATACGGGATAATACCGCGCCACATAGCAGAACTTTAAAAGTGCTC
ATCATTGGAAAACGTTCTTCGGGGCGAAAACTCTCAAGGATCTTACCGCTGTTGAGATCCAGTTCGATGT
AACCCACTCGTGCACCCAACTGATCTTCAGCATCTTTTACTTTCACCAGCGTTTCTGGGTGAGCAAAAAC
AGGAAGGCAAAATGCCGCAAAAAAGGGAATAAGGGCGACACGGAAATGTTGAATACTCATACTCTTCCTT
TTTCAATATTATTGAAGCATTTATCAGGGTTATTGTCTCATGAGCGGATACATATTTGAATGTATTTAGA
AAAATAAACAAATAGGGGTTCCGCGCACATTTCCCCGAAAAGTGCCACCTGACGTCGACGGATCGGGAGA
TCAACTTGTTTATTGCAGCTTATAATGGTTACAAATAAAGCAATAGCATCACAAATTTCACAAATAAAGC
ATTTTTTTCACTGCATTCTAGTTGTGGTTTGTCCAAACTCATCAATGTATCTTATCATGTCTGGATCAAC
TGGATAACTCAAGCTAACCAAAATCATCCCAAACTTCCCACCCCATACCCTATTACCACTGCCAATTACC
TGTGGTTTCATTTACTCTAAACCTGTGATTCCTCTGAATTATTTTCATTTTAAAGAAATTGTATTTGTTA
AATATGTACTACAAACTTAGTAGTTGGAAGGGCTAATTCACTCCCAAAGAAGACAAGATATCCTTGATCT
GTGGATCTACCACACACAAGGCTACTTCCCTGATTAGCAGAACTACACACCAGGGCCAGGGGTCAGATAT
CCACTGACCTTTGGATGGTGCTACAAGCTAGTACCAGTTGAGCCAGATAAGGTAGAAGAGGCCAATAAAG
GAGAGAACACCAGCTTGTTACACCCTGTGAGCCTGCATGGGATGGATGACCCGGAGAGAGAAGTGTTAGA
GTGGAGGTTTGACAGCCGCCTAGCATTTCATCACGTGGCCCGAGAGCTGCATCCGGAGTACTTCAAGAAC
TGCTGATATCGAGCTTGCTACAAGGGACTTTCCGCTGGGGACTTTCCAGGGAGGCGTGGCCTGGGCGGGA
CTGGGGAGTGGCGAGCCCTCAGATCCTGCATATAAGCAGCTGCTTTTTGCCTGTACTGGGTCTCTCTGGT
TAGACCAGATCTGAGCCTGGGAGCTCTCTGGCTAACTAGGGAACCCACTGCTTAAGCCTCAATAAAGCTT
GCCTTGAGTGCTTCAAGTAGTGTGTGCCCGTCTGTTGTGTGACTCTGGTAACTAGAGATCCCTCAGACCC
TTTTAGTCAGTGTGGAAAATCTCTAGCAGTGGCGCCCGAACAGGGACTTGAAAGCGAAAGGGAAACCAGA
GGAGCTCTCTCGACGCAGGACTCGGCTTGCTGAAGCGCGCACGGCAAGAGGCGAGGGGCGGCGACTGGTG
AGTACGCCAAAAATTTTGACTAGCGGAGGCTAGAAGGAGAGAGATGGGTGCGAGAGCGTCAGTATTAAGC
GGGGGAGAATTAGATCGCGATGGGAAAAAATTCGGTTAAGGCCAGGGGGAAAGAAAAAATATAAATTAAA
ACATATAGTATGGGCAAGCAGGGAGCTAGAACGATTCGCAGTTAATCCTGGCCTGTTAGAAACATCAGAA
GGCTGTAGACAAATACTGGGACAGCTACAACCATCCCTTCAGACAGGATCAGAAGAACTTAGATCATTAT
ATAATACAGTAGCAACCCTCTATTGTGTGCATCAAAGGATAGAGATAAAAGACACCAAGGAAGCTTTAGA
CAAGATAGAGGAAGAGCAAAACAAAAGTAAGACCACCGCACAGCAAGCGGCCGGCCGCTGATCTTCAGAC
CTGGAGGAGGAGATATGAGGGACAATTGGAGAAGTGAATTATATAAATATAAAGTAGTAAAAATTGAACC
ATTAGGAGTAGCACCCACCAAGGCAAAGAGAAGAGTGGTGCAGAGAGAAAAAAGAGCAGTGGGAATAGGA
GCTTTGTTCCTTGGGTTCTTGGGAGCAGCAGGAAGCACTATGGGCGCAGCGTCAATGACGCTGACGGTAC
AGGCCAGACAATTATTGTCTGGTATAGTGCAGCAGCAGAACAATTTGCTGAGGGCTATTGAGGCGCAACA
GCATCTGTTGCAACTCACAGTCTGGGGCATCAAGCAGCTCCAGGCAAGAATCCTGGCTGTGGAAAGATAC
CTAAAGGATCAACAGCTCCTGGGGATTTGGGGTTGCTCTGGAAAACTCATTTGCACCACTGCTGTGCCTT
GGAATGCTAGTTGGAGTAATAAATCTCTGGAACAGATTTGGAATCACACGACCTGGATGGAGTGGGACAG
AGAAATTAACAATTACACAAGCTTAATACACTCCTTAATTGAAGAATCGCAAAACCAGCAAGAAAAGAAT
GAACAAGAATTATTGGAATTAGATAAATGGGCAAGTTTGTGGAATTGGTTTAACATAACAAATTGGCTGT
GGTATATAAAATTATTCATAATGATAGTAGGAGGCTTGGTAGGTTTAAGAATAGTTTTTGCTGTACTTTC
TATAGTGAATAGAGTTAGGCAGGGATATTCACCATTATCGTTTCAGACCCACCTCCCAACCCCGAGGGGA
CCCGACAGGCCCGAAGGAATAGAAGAAGAAGGTGGAGAGAGAGACAGAGACAGATCCATTCGATTAGTGA
ACGGATCGGCACTGCGTGCGCCAATTCTGCAGACAAATGGCAGTATTCATCCACAATTTTAAAAGAAAAG
GGGGGATTGGGGGGTACAGTGCAGGGGAAAGAATAGTAGACATAATAGCAACAGACATACAAACTAAAGA
ATTACAAAAACAAATTACAAAAATTCAAAATTTTCGGGTTTATTACAGGGACAGCAGAGATCCAGTTTGG
TTAGTACCGGGCCCGCTCTAGTCCGGAATCAGTCCTGCTCCTCGGCCACGAAGTGCACGCAGTTGCCGGC
CGGGTCGCGCAGGGCGAACTCCCGCCCCCACGGCTGCTCGCCGATCTCGGTCATGGCCGGCCCGGAGGCG
TCCCGGAAGTTCGTGGACACGACCTCCGACCACTCGGCGTACAGCTCGTCCAGGCCGCGCACCCACACCC
AGGCCAGGGTGTTGTCCGGCACCACCTGGTCCTGGACCGCGCTGATGAACAGGGTCACGTCGTCCCGGAC
CACACCGGCGAAGTCGTCCTCCACGAAGTCCCGGGAGAACCCGAGCCGGTCGGTCCAGAACTCGACCGCT
CCGGCGACGTCGCGCGCGGTGAGCACCGGAACGGCACTGGTCAACTTGGCCATGGTGGCCCTCCTATAGT
GAGTCGTATTATACTATGCCGATATACTATGCCGATGATTAATTGTCAACACGTGCTGCAGGTCCGAGGT
TCTAGACGAGTTTACTCCCTATCAGTGATAGAGAACGATGTCGAGTTTACTCCCTATCAGTGATAGAGAA
CGTATGTCGAGTTTACTCCCTATCAGTGATAGAGAACGTATGTCGAGTTTACTCCCTATCAGTGATAGAG
AACGTATGTCGAGTTTATCCCTATCAGTGATAGAGAACGTATGTCGAGTTTACTCCCTATCAGTGATAGA
GAACGTATGTCGAGGTAGGCGTGTACGGTGGGAGGCCTATATAAGCAGAGCTCGTTTAGTGAACCGTCAG
ATCGCACCGGTCCGCTCGAGGGCCACCATGGCAGAAATCGGTACTGGCTTTCCATTCGACCCCCATTATG
TGGAAGTCCTGGGCGAGCGCATGCACTACGTCGATGTTGGTCCGCGCGATGGCACCCCTGTGCTGTTCCT
GCACGGTAACCCGACCTCCTCCTACGTGTGGCGCAACATCATCCCGCATGTTGCACCGACCCATCGCTGC
ATTGCTCCAGACCTGATCGGTATGGGCAAATCCGACAAACCAGACCTGGGTTATTTCTTCGACGACCACG
TCCGCTTCATGGATGCCTTCATCGAAGCCCTGGGTCTGGAAGAGGTCGTCCTGGTCATTCACGACTGGGG
CTCCGCTCTGGGTTTCCACTGGGCCAAGCGCAATCCAGAGCGCGTCAAAGGTATTGCATTTATGGAGTTC
ATCCGCCCTATCCCGACCTGGGACGAATGGCCAGAATTTGCCCGCGAGACCTTCCAGGCCTTCCGCACCA
CCGACGTCGGCCGCAAGCTGATCATCGATCAGAACGTTTTTATCGAGGGTACGCTGCCGATGGGTGTCGT
CCGCCCGCTGACTGAAGTCGAGATGGACCATTACCGCGAGCCGTTCCTGAATCCTGTTGACCGCGAGCCA
CTGTGGCGCTTCCCAAACGAGCTGCCAATCGCCGGTGAGCCAGCGAACATCGTCGCGCTGGTCGAAGAAT
ACATGGACTGGCTGCACCAGTCCCCTGTCCCGAAGCTGCTGTTCTGGGGCACCCCAGGCGTTCTGATCCC
ACCGGCCGAAGCCGCTCGCCTGGCCAAAAGCCTGCCTAACTGCAAGGCTGTGGACATCGGCCCGGGTCTG
AATCTGCTGCAAGAAGACAACCCGGACCTGATCGGCAGCGAGATCGCGCGCTGGCTGTCGACGCTCGAGA
TTTCCGGCGCGAATTCTGGCGGTTCGGGTGGAGGCGGGAGTGGAGGTGAGCAGGTGTTCGCCGTGGAGAG
CATCCGGAAGAAGCGCGTGCGGAAGGGTAAAGTCGAGTATCTGGTGAAGTGGAAAGGATGGCCCCCAAAG
TACAGCACGTGGGAGCCAGAAGAGCACATCTTGGACCCCCGCCTCGTCATGGCCTACGAGGAGAAGGAGG
AGTGAGCGGACGCGTGGCCTCCGCGCCGGGTTTTGGCGCCTCCCGCGGGCGCCCCCCTCCTCACGGCGAG
CGCTGCCACGTCAGACGAAGGGCGCAGCGAGCGTCCTGATCCTTCCGCCCGGACGCTCAGGACAGCGGCC
CGCTGCTCATAAGACTCGGCCTTAGAACCCCAGTATCAGCAGAAGGACATTTTAGGACGGGACTTGGGTG
ACTCTAGGGCACTGGTTTTCTTTCCAGAGAGCGGAACAGGCGAGGAAAAGTAGTCCCTTCTCGGCGATTC
TGCGGAGGGATCTCCGTGGGGCGGTGAACGCCGATGATTATATAAGGACGCGCCGGGTGTGGCACAGCTA
GTTCCGTCGCAGCCGGGATTTGGGTCGCGGTTCTTGTTTGTGGATCGCTGTGATCGTCACTTGGTGAGTA
GCGGGCTGCTGGGCTGGCCGGGGCTTTCGTGGCCGCCGGGCCGCTCGGTGGGACGGAAGCGTGTGGAGAG
ACCGCCAAGGGCTGTAGTCTGGGTCCGCGAGCAAGGTTGCCCTGAACTGGGGGTTGGGGGGAGCGCAGCA
AAATGGCGGCTGTTCCCGAGTCTTGAATGGAAGACGCTTGTGAGGCGGGCTGTGAGGTCGTTGAAACAAG
GTGGGGGGCATGGTGGGCGGCAAGAACCCAAGGTCTTGAGGCCTTCGCTAATGCGGGAAAGCTCTTATTC
GGGTGAGATGGGCTGGGGCACCATCTGGGGACCCTGACGTGAAGTTTGTCACTGACTGGAGAACTCGGTT
TGTCGTCTGTTGCGGGGGCGGCAGTTATGGCGGTGCCGTTGGGCAGTGCACCCGTACCTTTGGGAGCGCG
CGCCCTCGTCGTGTCGTGACGTCACCCGTTCTGTTGGCTTATAATGCAGGGTGGGGCCACCTGCCGGTAG
GTGTGCGGTAGGCTTTTCTCCGTCGCAGGACGCAGGGTTCGGGCCTAGGGTAGGCTCTCCTGAATCGACA
GGCGCCGGACCTCTGGTGAGGGGAGGGATAAGTGAGGCGTCAGTTTCTTTGGTCGGTTTTATGTACCTAT
CTTCTTAAGTAGCTGAAGCTCCGGTTTTGAACTATGCGCTCGGGGTTGGCGAGTGTGTTTTGTGAAGTTT
TTTAGGCACCTTTTGAAATGTAATCATTTGGGTCAATATGTAATTTTCAGTGTTAGACTAGTAAATTGTC
CGCTAAATTCTGGCCGTTTTTGGCTTTTTTGTTAGACGCTAGCGGATCCGCCACCATGTCTAGGCTGGAC
AAGAGCAAAGTCATAAACGGAGCTCTGGAATTACTCAATGGTGTCGGTATCGAAGGCCTGACGACAAGGA
AACTCGCTCAAAAGCTGGGAGTTGAGCAGCCTACCCTGTACTGGCACGTGAAGAACAAGCGGGCCCTGCT
CGATGCCCTGCCAATCGAGATGCTGGACAGGCATCATACCCACTTCTGCCCCCTGGAAGGCGAGTCATGG
CAAGACTTTCTGCGGAACAACGCCAAGTCATACCGCTGTGCTCTCCTCTCACATCGCGACGGGGCTAAAG
TGCATCTCGGCACCCGCCCAACAGAGAAACAGTACGAAACCCTGGAAAATCAGCTCGCGTTCCTGTGTCA
GCAAGGCTTCTCCCTGGAGAACGCACTGTACGCTCTGTCCGCCGTGGGCCACTTTACACTGGGCTGCGTA
TTGGAGGAACAGGAGCATCAAGTAGCAAAAGAGGAAAGAGAGACACCTACCACCGATTCTATGCCCCCAC
TTCTGAGACAAGCAATTGAGCTGTTCGACCGGCAGGGAGCCGAACCTGCCTTCCTTTTCGGCCTGGAACT
AATCATATGTGGCCTGGAGAAACAGCTAAAGTGCGAAAGCGGCGGGCCGACCGA
Features (pLannotate 1.2.2; 34 found; start..end, strand, type, name):
    102..674     +  misc_feature   IRES: internal ribosome entry site (IRES) of the encephalomyocarditis virus (EMCV)
    683..1279    +  CDS            PuroR: puromycin N-acetyltransferase; pac from Streptomyces alboniger; confers resistance to puromycin
   1295..1883    +  misc_feature   WPRE: woodchuck hepatitis virus posttranscriptional regulatory element
   1900..2088    +  CDS            nef (fragment): NEF_HV1Z2 - Experimental evidence at protein level: Swiss-Prot protein existence level 1. Extracellular Nef protein targets CD4(+) T-lymphocytes for apoptosis by interacting with CXCR4 surface receptors. From Human immunodeficiency virus type 1 group M subtype D (isolate Z2/CDC-Z34) (HIV-1).
   2090..2323    +  LTR            3' LTR (ΔU3): self-inactivating 3' long terminal repeat (LTR) from HIV-1
   2430..2654    +  polyA_signal   bGH poly(A) signal: bovine growth hormone polyadenylation signal
   2658..2679    +  promoter       SV40 promoter (fragment): SV40 enhancer and early promoter
   2700..3128    +  rep_origin     f1 ori (sequence partly withheld): f1 bacteriophage origin of replication; arrow indicates direction of (+) strand synthesis
   3142..3471    +  promoter       SV40 promoter: SV40 enhancer and early promoter
   3520..4549    +  CDS            HygR (fragment): aminoglycoside phosphotransferase from E. coli; aph(4)-Ia; confers resistance to hygromycin
   4559..4684    +  CDS            ble (fragment): BLE_KLEPN - Experimental evidence at protein level: Swiss-Prot protein existence level 1. Binding protein with a strong affinity to the bleomycin family of antibiotics. Binds to CL990; an antimitotic-antibiotic compound. From Klebsiella pneumoniae.
   4679..4800    +  polyA_signal   SV40 poly(A) signal: SV40 polyadenylation signal
   4871..4893    -  protein_bind   lac operator (fragment): The lac repressor binds to the lac operator to inhibit transcription in E. coli. This inhibition can be relieved by adding lactose or isopropyl-β-D-thiogalactopyranoside (IPTG). lac repressor encoded by lacI
   4897..4927    -  promoter       lac promoter: promoter for the E. coli lac operon
   4942..4963    -  protein_bind   CAP binding site: CAP binding activates transcription in the presence of cAMP. E. coli catabolite activator protein
   4976..5068    -  CDS            lacI (fragment): lac repressor; lacI; The lac repressor binds to the lac operator to inhibit transcription in E. coli. This inhibition can be relieved by adding lactose or isopropyl-β-D-thiogalactopyranoside (IPTG).
   5251..5838    -  rep_origin     ori: high-copy-number ColE1/pMB1/pBR322/pUC origin of replication
   6009..6869    -  CDS            AmpR: β-lactamase; bla; confers resistance to ampicillin, carbenicillin, and related antibiotics
   6870..6974    -  promoter       AmpR promoter: bla
   7022..7156    +  polyA_signal   SV40 poly(A) signal: SV40 polyadenylation signal
   7323..7652    +  CDS            nef (fragment): NEF_HV1BR - Experimental evidence at protein level: Swiss-Prot protein existence level 1. Extracellular Nef protein targets CD4(+) T-lymphocytes for apoptosis by interacting with CXCR4 surface receptors (PubMed:14990729). From Human immunodeficiency virus type 1 group M subtype B (isolate BRU/LAI) (HIV-1).
   7700..7957    +  LTR            5' LTR (truncated): truncated 5' long terminal repeat (LTR) from HIV-1
   8004..8129    +  misc_feature   HIV-1 Ψ: packaging signal of human immunodeficiency virus type 1
   8113..8451    +  CDS            HIV-1 gag (fragment): gag protein from human immunodeficiency virus 1; gag
   8626..8859    +  misc_feature   RRE: The Rev response element (RRE) of HIV-1 allows for Rev-dependent mRNA export from the nucleus to the cytoplasm.
   9236..9336    +  CDS            Rev (fragment): human immunodeficiency virus 1 (HIV-1) Rev protein; rev; enhances nuclear export of unspliced and incompletely spliced viral mRNAs
   9386..9503    +  misc_feature   cPPT/CTS: central polypurine tract and central termination sequence of HIV-1
   9568..9942    -  CDS            BleoR: antibiotic-binding protein; Sh ble from Streptoalloteichus hindustanus; confers resistance to bleomycin, phleomycin, and Zeocin™
   9962..10009   -  promoter       EM7 promoter: synthetic bacterial promoter&nbsp
  10036..10314   +  promoter       tight TRE promoter (fragment): Tet-responsive promoter PTight, consisting of seven tet operator sequences followed by the minimal CMV promoter
  10337..11227   +  CDS            HaloTag®: modified bacterial dehalogenase that forms covalent bonds with chloroalkane derivatives
  11264..11431   +  CDS            CBX7 (fragment): CBX7_HUMAN - Experimental evidence at protein level: Swiss-Prot protein existence level 1. Component of a Polycomb group (PcG) multiprotein PRC1-like complex, a complex class required to maintain the transcriptionally repressive state of many genes, including Hox genes, throughout development. PcG PRC1 complex acts via chromatin remodeling and modification of histones; it mediates monoubiquitination of histone H2A 'Lys-119', rendering chromatin heritably changed in its expressibility. Promotes histone H3 trimethylation at 'Lys-9' (H3K9me3). Binds to trimethylated lysine residues in histones, a
  11445..12656   +  promoter       UbC promoter: human ubiquitin C promoter
  12675..79      +  CDS            rtTA3 (across the origin): reverse tetracycline transactivator 3 activates expression from Tet-responsive promoters in the presence of doxycycline
