[The description below was written by a language model from this plasmid's Addgene catalogue record and pLannotate feature annotations shown in this document.]
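Description:
pTRIPZ (M)-HT-CD(Cbx7) is a roughly 13.3 kb HIV-1-based lentiviral vector for mammalian expression, built on a modified pTRIPZ backbone. It expresses the isolated chromodomain of human CBX7 (amino acids 8–62, a 168 bp insert) fused to an N-terminal HaloTag. In bacteria it is maintained through a high-copy ColE1/pUC-type origin with ampicillin resistance. An f1 origin and an EM7-driven bleomycin/Zeocin resistance gene are also annotated. The viral framework comprises a truncated 5' LTR, the Ψ packaging signal with a gag fragment, the RRE for Rev-dependent RNA export, the cPPT/CTS, a WPRE that enhances transcript expression, and a self-inactivating ΔU3 3' LTR. The genome can therefore be packaged when helper functions are supplied in trans and integrated into target cells.

The catalogue entry lists the promoter as CMV, but the feature table places a fragment of the tight TRE promoter (tet operator repeats joined to a minimal CMV promoter) directly upstream of the HaloTag–CBX7 reading frame. Downstream, a human UbC promoter drives rtTA3, followed by an EMCV IRES and the puromycin resistance gene. This single transcript supplies both the doxycycline-responsive transactivator and the marker for selecting transduced cells. The arrangement indicates an all-in-one Tet-On design in which expression of the fusion is inducible with doxycycline.

HaloTag binds chloroalkane ligands covalently, which allows fluorescent labelling or capture of the chromodomain, a module that recognises trimethylated histone lysines. The record gives no specific application beyond expression in mammalian cells. Outside the LTRs, an SV40 promoter with hygromycin and ble gene fragments appears to be a backbone remnant.
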