Addgene plasmid #82520: pTRIPZ (M)-HT-CD(Cbx7)
Purpose: Lentivirus vector. Expresess mutant Halotag-CD-Cbx7 fusion proteins in mammalian cells. Express Chromodomain of Cbx7; amino acids 8–62.
Depositing lab: Xiaojun Ren. Depositing organization: University of Colorado, Denver.
Backbone
  Vector backbone: pTRIPZ (M)
  Backbone size w/o insert (bp): 13100
  Total vector size (bp): 13304
  Vector type: Mammalian Expression, Lentiviral
  Selectable markers: Puromycin
Growth in bacteria
  Bacterial resistance: Ampicillin, 100 μg/mL
  Growth temperature: 37°C
  Growth strain: NEB Stable
  Copy number: High Copy
Gene/Insert
  Gene/Insert name: Chromobox Homolog 7 (alt name: Cbx7)
  Species: H. sapiens (human)
  Insert size (bp): 168
  Mutation: amino acids 8–62
  GenBank ID: NM_175709
  Entrez Gene: CBX7
  Promoter: CMV
  Tag / fusion protein: HaloTag (N terminal on insert)
  Cloning method: Restriction Enzyme; 5′ cloning site EcoR1 (unknown if destroyed); 3′ cloning site Mlu1 (unknown if destroyed)
  Sequencing primers: 5′ CGTCGACAGCCAGCGCGCGATCT; 3′ tcctcacggcgagcgctgccac
Terms and licenses: Academic/Nonprofit Terms; Industry Terms: Not Available to Industry
How to cite: pTRIPZ (M)-HT-CD(Cbx7) was a gift from Xiaojun Ren (Addgene plasmid # 82520 ; http://n2t.net/addgene:82520 ; RRID:Addgene_82520)
