>Addgene plasmid #82520 | pTRIPZ (M)-HT-CD(Cbx7) | depositor partial sequence | sequence record 156800 | HT-CD (CBx7)
GAGCAGGTGTTCGCCGTGGAGAGCATCCGGAAGAAGCGCGTGCGGAAGGGTAAAGTCGAGTATCTGGTGA
AGTGGAAAGGATGGCCCCCAAAGTACAGCACGTGGGAGCCAGAAGAGCACATCTTGGACCCCCGCCTCGT
CATGGCCTACGAGGAGAAGGAGGAGTGA
